>Addgene plasmid #49708 | pVRb12_up807 | depositor full sequence | sequence record 74504 | pVRb12_up807 sequence 4327 bps
CAGTACAAAATTTTTTAGATGCGTTGCGGGAATCTCCCCGGCCGATGGGCCGTTTCCCAGGTCGAGTGGC
CTGAATCGGAGGATCCTGTCAATTTCCGCGATAGAGGAGGTAAAGATGAGCAAAGGAGAAGAACTTTTCA
CTGGAGTTGTCCCAATTCTTGTTGAATTAGATGGTGATGTTAATGGGCACAAATTTTCTGTCCGTGGAGA
GGGTGAAGGTGATGCTACAAACGGAAAACTCACCCTTAAATTTATTTGCACTACTGGAAAACTACCTGTT
CCGTGGCCAACACTTGTCACTACTCTGACCTATGGTGTTCAATGCTTTTCCCGTTATCCGGATCACATGA
AACGGCATGACTTTTTCAAGAGTGCCATGCCCGAAGGTTATGTACAGGAACGCACTATATCTTTCAAAGA
TGACGGGACCTACAAGACGCGTGCTGAAGTCAAGTTTGAAGGTGATACCCTTGTTAATCGTATCGAGTTA
AAGGGTATTGATTTTAAAGAAGATGGAAACATTCTTGGACACAAACTCGAGTACAACTTTAACTCACACA
ATGTATACATCACGGCAGACAAACAAAAGAATGGAATCAAAGCTAACTTCAAAATTCGCCACAACGTTGA
AGATGGTTCCGTTCAACTAGCAGACCATTATCAACAAAATACTCCAATTGGCGATGGCCCTGTCCTTTTA
CCAGACAACCATTACCTGTCGACACAATCTGTCCTTTCGAAAGATCCCAACGAAAAGCGTGACCACATGG
TCCTTCTTGAGTTTGTAACTGCTGCTGGGATTACACATGGCATGGATGAGCTCTACAAATAATAAATGTC
CAGACCTGCAGGCATGCAAGCCTCTAGAGGCATCAAATAAAACGAAAGGCTCAGTCGAAAGACTGGGCCT
TTCGTTTTATCTGTTGTTTGTCGGTGAACGCTCTCCTGAGTAGGACAAATCCGCCGCCCTAGACCTAGGG
TACGGGTTTTGCTGCCCGCAAACGGGCTGTTCTGGTGTTGCTAGTTTGTTATCAGAATCGCAGATCCGGC
TTCAGGTTTGCCGGCTGAAAGCGCTATTTCTTCCAGAATTGCCATGATTTTTTCCCCACGGGAGGCGTCA
CTGGCTCCCGTGTTGTCGGCAGCTTTGATTCGATAAGCAGCATCGCCTGTTTCAGGCTGTCTATGTGTGA
CTGTTGAGCTGTAACAAGTTGTCTCAGGTGTTCAATTTCATGTTCTAGTTGCTTTGTTTTACTGGTTTCA
CCTGTTCTATTAGGTGTTACATGCTGTTCATCTGTTACATTGTCGATCTGTTCATGGTGAACAGCTTTAA
ATGCACCAAAAACTCGTAAAAGCTCTGATGTATCTATCTTTTTTACACCGTTTTCATCTGTGCATATGGA
CAGTTTTCCCTTTGATATCTAACGGTGAACAGTTGTTCTACTTTTGTTTGTTAGTCTTGATGCTTCACTG
ATAGATACAAGAGCCATAAGAACCTCAGATCCTTCCGTATTTAGCCAGTATGTTCTCTAGTGTGGTTCGT
TGTTTTTGCGTGAGCCATGAGAACGAACCATTGAGATCATGCTTACTTTGCATGTCACTCAAAAATTTTG
CCTCAAAACTGGTGAGCTGAATTTTTGCAGTTAAAGCATCGTGTAGTGTTTTTCTTAGTCCGTTACGTAG
GTAGGAATCTGATGTAATGGTTGTTGGTATTTTGTCACCATTCATTTTTATCTGGTTGTTCTCAAGTTCG
GTTACGAGATCCATTTGTCTATCTAGTTCAACTTGGAAAATCAACGTATCAGTCGGGCGGCCTCGCTTAT
CAACCACCAATTTCATATTGCTGTAAGTGTTTAAATCTTTACTTATTGGTTTCAAAACCCATTGGTTAAG
CCTTTTAAACTCATGGTAGTTATTTTCAAGCATTAACATGAACTTAAATTCATCAAGGCTAATCTCTATA
TTTGCCTTGTGAGTTTTCTTTTGTGTTAGTTCTTTTAATAACCACTCATAAATCCTCATAGAGTATTTGT
TTTCAAAAGACTTAACATGTTCCAGATTATATTTTATGAATTTTTTTAACTGGAAAAGATAAGGCAATAT
CTCTTCACTAAAAACTAATTCTAATTTTTCGCTTGAGAACTTGGCATAGTTTGTCCACTGGAAAATCTCA
AAGCCTTTAACCAAAGGATTCCTGATTTCCACAGTTCTCGTCATCAGCTCTCTGGTTGCTTTAGCTAATA
CACCATAAGCATTTTCCCTACTGATGTTCATCATCTGAGCGTATTGGTTATAAGTGAACGATACCGTCCG
TTCTTTCCTTGTAGGGTTTTCAATCGTGGGGTTGAGTAGTGCCACACAGCATAAAATTAGCTTGGTTTCA
TGCTCCGTTAAGTCATAGCGACTAATCGCTAGTTCATTTGCTTTGAAAACAACTAATTCAGACATACATC
TCAATTGGTCTAGGTGATTTTAATCACTATACCAATTGAGATGGGCTAGTCAATGATAATTACTAGTCCT
TTTCCTTTGAGTTGTGGGTATCTGTAAATTCTGCTAGACCTTTGCTGGAAAACTTGTAAATTCTGCTAGA
CCCTCTGTAAATTCCGCTAGACCTTTGTGTGTTTTTTTTGTTTATATTCAAGTGGTTATAATTTATAGAA
TAAAGAAAGAATAAAAAAAGATAAAAAGAATAGATCCCAGCCCTGTGTATAACTCACTACTTTAGTCAGT
TCCGCAGTATTACAAAAGGATGTCGCAAACGCTGTTTGCTCCTCTACAAAACAGACCTTAAAACCCTAAA
GGCTTAAGTAGCACCCTCGCAAGCTCGGGCAAATCGCTGAATATTCCTTTTGTCTCCGACCATCAGGCAC
CTGAGTCGCTGTCTTTTTCGTGACATTCAGTTCGCTGCGCTCACGGCTCTGGCAGTGAATGGGGGTAAAT
GGCACTACAGGCGCCTTTTATGGATTCATGCAAGGAAACTACCCATAATACAAGAAAAGCCCGTCACGGG
CTTCTCAGGGCGTTTTATGGCGGGTCTGCTATGTGGTGCTATCTGACTTTTTGCTGTTCAGCAGTTCCTG
CCCTCTGATTTTCCAGTCTGACCACTTCGGATTATCCCGTGACAGGTCATTCAGACTGGCTAATGCACCC
AGTAAGGCAGCGGTATCATCAACAGGCTTACCCGTCTTACTGTCCCTAGTGCTTGGATTCTCACCAATAA
AAAACGCCCGGCGGCAACCGAGCGTTCTGAACAAATCCAGATGGAGTTCTGAGGTCATTACTGGATCTAT
CAACAGGAGTCCAAGCGAGCTCTCGAACCCCAGAGTCCCGCTCAGAAGAACTCGTCAAGAAGGCGATAGA
AGGCGATGCGCTGCGAATCGGGAGCGGCGATACCGTAAAGCACGAGGAAGCGGTCAGCCCATTCGCCGCC
AAGCTCTTCAGCAATATCACGGGTAGCCAACGCTATGTCCTGATAGCGGTCCGCCACACCCAGCCGGCCA
CAGTCGATGAATCCAGAAAAGCGGCCATTTTCCACCATGATATTCGGCAAGCAGGCATCGCCATGGGTCA
CGACGAGATCCTCGCCGTCGGGCATGCGCGCCTTGAGCCTGGCGAACAGTTCGGCTGGCGCGAGCCCCTG
ATGCTCTTCGTCCAGATCATCCTGATCGACAAGACCGGCTTCCATCCGAGTACGTGCTCGCTCGATGCGA
TGTTTCGCTTGGTGGTCGAATGGGCAGGTAGCCGGATCAAGCGTATGCAGCCGCCGCATTGCATCAGCCA
TGATGGATACTTTCTCGGCAGGAGCAAGGTGAGATGACAGGAGATCCTGCCCCGGCACTTCGCCCAATAG
CAGCCAGTCCCTTCCCGCTTCAGTGACAACGTCGAGCACAGCTGCGCAAGGAACGCCCGTCGTGGCCAGC
CACGATAGCCGCGCTGCCTCGTCCTGCAGTTCATTCAGGGCACCGGACAGGTCGGTCTTGACAAAAAGAA
CCGGGCGCCCCTGCGCTGACAGCCGGAACACGGCGGCATCAGAGCAGCCGATTGTCTGTTGTGCCCAGTC
ATAGCCGAATAGCCTCTCCACCCAAGCGGCCGGAGAACCTGCGTGCAATCCATCTTGTTCAATCATGCGA
AACGATCCTCATCCTGTCTCTTGATCAGATCTTGATCCCCTGCGCCATCAGATCCTTGGCGGCAAGAAAG
CCATCCAGTTTACTTTGCAGGGCTTCCCAACCTTACCAGAGGGCGCCCCAGCTGGCAATTCCGACGTCTA
AGAAACCATTATTATCATGACATTAACCTATAAAAATAGGCGTATCACGAGGCCCTT
Features (pLannotate 1.2.2; 8 found; start..end, strand, type, name):
    116..829     +  CDS            Superfolder GFP: Superfolder GFP is a basic (constitutively fluorescent) green fluorescent protein published in 2005, derived from Aequorea victoria. It is reported to be a very rapidly-maturing weak dimer.
    843..861     +  misc_feature   MCS (fragment): pUC18/19 multiple cloning site
    874..960     +  terminator     rrnB T1 terminator: Escherichia coli rrnB; transcription terminator T1 from the E. coli rrnB gene
   1495..2445    -  CDS            Rep101: RepA protein needed for replication with the pSC101 origin; rep101
   2493..2715    -  rep_origin     pSC101 ori: low-copy replication origin that requires the Rep101 protein
   3207..3301    -  terminator     lambda t0 terminator: transcription terminator from phage lambda
   3335..4126    -  CDS            neo: KKA2_KLEPN - Also known as kan, nptII. Experimental evidence at protein level: Swiss-Prot protein existence level 1. Resistance to kanamycin, neomycin, paromomycin, ribostamycin, butirosin and gentamicin B. From Klebsiella pneumoniae.
   4158..4277    -  CDS            tnpA (fragment): TN5P_ECOLX - Also known as tnp. Experimental evidence at protein level: Swiss-Prot protein existence level 1. Mediates transposition of transposon Tn5 by a 'cut and paste' mechanism. First, the monomeric transposase binds the 19 bp inverted DNA repeats flanking the transposon. Then, dimerization of the DNA- bound transposase creates a synaptic DNA complex. After nicking of the first DNA strand, excision of the transposon proceeds through a series of intermediates. The transposase then mediates the insertion of the transposon at a new site by strand transfer. The activity of the wild- type tran
