[The description below was written by a language model from this plasmid's Addgene catalogue record and pLannotate feature annotations shown in this document.]
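Description:
pVRb12_up807 is a low-copy bacterial reporter plasmid built on the pVRb backbone for synthetic biology work in E. coli. It replicates from the pSC101 origin, which depends on the plasmid-encoded Rep101 (RepA) initiator protein, and it is selected with kanamycin through a neo/nptII aminoglycoside phosphotransferase gene. That marker is followed by a phage lambda t0 terminator. A short fragment annotated as Tn5 transposase sits next to the resistance gene and is most likely a leftover from the Tn5-derived kanamycin cassette rather than a functional element.

The payload is a single reporter unit. Superfolder GFP, a rapidly maturing green fluorescent protein derived from Aequorea victoria GFP, is listed as being expressed from the promoter Pecf12_up807. This promoter is not picked up as a separate feature in the automated annotation, but it presumably lies in the short stretch upstream of the sfgfp coding sequence. Downstream of the reporter are a remnant of a pUC-type multiple cloning site and the E. coli rrnB T1 terminator, which insulates the cassette from the rest of the plasmid.

The promoter name and the associated study, which mapped crosstalk among sigma factors, anti-sigma factors and their promoters, suggest that this is an ECF sigma-dependent promoter. In that case fluorescence would report promoter activity when the cognate sigma factor is supplied from a separate construct. The plasmid itself carries no annotated sigma or anti-sigma gene. It is therefore suited to measuring promoter activation and orthogonality and to serving as the output module of sigma-based genetic switches.
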