Addgene plasmid #49708: pVRb12_up807
Depositing lab: Christopher Voigt. Depositing organization: University of California, San Francisco (UCSF). Publication: Design of orthogonal genetic switches based on a crosstalk map of sigmas, anti-sigmas, and promoters. Rhodius VA, Segall-Shapiro TH, Sharon BD, Ghodasara A, Orlova E, Tabakh H, Burkhardt DH, Clancy K, Peterson TC, Gross CA, Voigt CA. Mol Syst Biol. 2013 Oct 29;9:702. doi: 10.1038/msb.2013.58. PubMed 24169405.
Backbone
  Vector backbone: pVRb
  Vector type: Bacterial Expression, Synthetic Biology
Growth in bacteria
  Bacterial resistance: Kanamycin, 50 μg/mL
  Growth temperature: 37°C
  Growth strain: DH10B
  Copy number: Low Copy
Gene/Insert
  Gene/Insert name: sfgfp
  Species: Aequorea victoria
  Promoter: Pecf12_up807
  Cloning method: Ligation Independent Cloning
  Sequencing primers: 5′ tggcaattccgacgtctaag; 3′ cgttcaccgacaaacaacag
Terms and licenses: Academic/Nonprofit Terms; Industry Terms: Not Available to Industry
How to cite: pVRb12_up807 was a gift from Christopher Voigt (Addgene plasmid # 49708 ; http://n2t.net/addgene:49708 ; RRID:Addgene_49708)
