>Addgene plasmid #49708 | pVRb12_up807 | depositor partial sequence | sequence record 74094 | pECF promoter
CAGTACAAAATTTTTTAGATGCGTTGCGGGAATCTCCCCGGCCGATGGGCCGTTTCCCAGGTCGAGTGGC
CTGAATCGGA
