>Addgene plasmid #49708 | pVRb12_up807 | depositor partial sequence | sequence record 74095 | pVRb backbone
GGATCCTGTCAATTTCCGCGATAGAGGAGGTAAAGATGAGCAAAGGAGAAGAACTTTTCACTGGAGTTGT
CCCAATTCTTGTTGAATTAGATGGTGATGTTAATGGGCACAAATTTTCTGTCCGTGGAGAGGGTGAAGGT
GATGCTACAAACGGAAAACTCACCCTTAAATTTATTTGCACTACTGGAAAACTACCTGTTCCGTGGCCAA
CACTTGTCACTACTCTGACCTATGGTGTTCAATGCTTTTCCCGTTATCCGGATCACATGAAACGGCATGA
CTTTTTCAAGAGTGCCATGCCCGAAGGTTATGTACAGGAACGCACTATATCTTTCAAAGATGACGGGACC
TACAAGACGCGTGCTGAAGTCAAGTTTGAAGGTGATACCCTTGTTAATCGTATCGAGTTAAAGGGTATTG
ATTTTAAAGAAGATGGAAACATTCTTGGACACAAACTCGAGTACAACTTTAACTCACACAATGTATACAT
CACGGCAGACAAACAAAAGAATGGAATCAAAGCTAACTTCAAAATTCGCCACAACGTTGAAGATGGTTCC
GTTCAACTAGCAGACCATTATCAACAAAATACTCCAATTGGCGATGGCCCTGTCCTTTTACCAGACAACC
ATTACCTGTCGACACAATCTGTCCTTTCGAAAGATCCCAACGAAAAGCGTGACCACATGGTCCTTCTTGA
GTTTGTAACTGCTGCTGGGATTACACATGGCATGGATGAGCTCTACAAATAATAAATGTCCAGACCTGCA
GGCATGCAAGCCTCTAGAGGCATCAAATAAAACGAAAGGCTCAGTCGAAAGACTGGGCCTTTCGTTTTAT
CTGTTGTTTGTCGGTGAACGCTCTCCTGAGTAGGACAAATCCGCCGCCCTAGACCTAGGGTACGGGTTTT
GCTGCCCGCAAACGGGCTGTTCTGGTGTTGCTAGTTTGTTATCAGAATCGCAGATCCGGCTTCAGGTTTG
CCGGCTGAAAGCGCTATTTCTTCCAGAATTGCCATGATTTTTTCCCCACGGGAGGCGTCACTGGCTCCCG
TGTTGTCGGCAGCTTTGATTCGATAAGCAGCATCGCCTGTTTCAGGCTGTCTATGTGTGACTGTTGAGCT
GTAACAAGTTGTCTCAGGTGTTCAATTTCATGTTCTAGTTGCTTTGTTTTACTGGTTTCACCTGTTCTAT
TAGGTGTTACATGCTGTTCATCTGTTACATTGTCGATCTGTTCATGGTGAACAGCTTTAAATGCACCAAA
AACTCGTAAAAGCTCTGATGTATCTATCTTTTTTACACCGTTTTCATCTGTGCATATGGACAGTTTTCCC
TTTGATATCTAACGGTGAACAGTTGTTCTACTTTTGTTTGTTAGTCTTGATGCTTCACTGATAGATACAA
GAGCCATAAGAACCTCAGATCCTTCCGTATTTAGCCAGTATGTTCTCTAGTGTGGTTCGTTGTTTTTGCG
TGAGCCATGAGAACGAACCATTGAGATCATGCTTACTTTGCATGTCACTCAAAAATTTTGCCTCAAAACT
GGTGAGCTGAATTTTTGCAGTTAAAGCATCGTGTAGTGTTTTTCTTAGTCCGTTACGTAGGTAGGAATCT
GATGTAATGGTTGTTGGTATTTTGTCACCATTCATTTTTATCTGGTTGTTCTCAAGTTCGGTTACGAGAT
CCATTTGTCTATCTAGTTCAACTTGGAAAATCAACGTATCAGTCGGGCGGCCTCGCTTATCAACCACCAA
TTTCATATTGCTGTAAGTGTTTAAATCTTTACTTATTGGTTTCAAAACCCATTGGTTAAGCCTTTTAAAC
TCATGGTAGTTATTTTCAAGCATTAACATGAACTTAAATTCATCAAGGCTAATCTCTATATTTGCCTTGT
GAGTTTTCTTTTGTGTTAGTTCTTTTAATAACCACTCATAAATCCTCATAGAGTATTTGTTTTCAAAAGA
CTTAACATGTTCCAGATTATATTTTATGAATTTTTTTAACTGGAAAAGATAAGGCAATATCTCTTCACTA
AAAACTAATTCTAATTTTTCGCTTGAGAACTTGGCATAGTTTGTCCACTGGAAAATCTCAAAGCCTTTAA
CCAAAGGATTCCTGATTTCCACAGTTCTCGTCATCAGCTCTCTGGTTGCTTTAGCTAATACACCATAAGC
ATTTTCCCTACTGATGTTCATCATCTGAGCGTATTGGTTATAAGTGAACGATACCGTCCGTTCTTTCCTT
GTAGGGTTTTCAATCGTGGGGTTGAGTAGTGCCACACAGCATAAAATTAGCTTGGTTTCATGCTCCGTTA
AGTCATAGCGACTAATCGCTAGTTCATTTGCTTTGAAAACAACTAATTCAGACATACATCTCAATTGGTC
TAGGTGATTTTAATCACTATACCAATTGAGATGGGCTAGTCAATGATAATTACTAGTCCTTTTCCTTTGA
GTTGTGGGTATCTGTAAATTCTGCTAGACCTTTGCTGGAAAACTTGTAAATTCTGCTAGACCCTCTGTAA
ATTCCGCTAGACCTTTGTGTGTTTTTTTTGTTTATATTCAAGTGGTTATAATTTATAGAATAAAGAAAGA
ATAAAAAAAGATAAAAAGAATAGATCCCAGCCCTGTGTATAACTCACTACTTTAGTCAGTTCCGCAGTAT
TACAAAAGGATGTCGCAAACGCTGTTTGCTCCTCTACAAAACAGACCTTAAAACCCTAAAGGCTTAAGTA
GCACCCTCGCAAGCTCGGGCAAATCGCTGAATATTCCTTTTGTCTCCGACCATCAGGCACCTGAGTCGCT
GTCTTTTTCGTGACATTCAGTTCGCTGCGCTCACGGCTCTGGCAGTGAATGGGGGTAAATGGCACTACAG
GCGCCTTTTATGGATTCATGCAAGGAAACTACCCATAATACAAGAAAAGCCCGTCACGGGCTTCTCAGGG
CGTTTTATGGCGGGTCTGCTATGTGGTGCTATCTGACTTTTTGCTGTTCAGCAGTTCCTGCCCTCTGATT
TTCCAGTCTGACCACTTCGGATTATCCCGTGACAGGTCATTCAGACTGGCTAATGCACCCAGTAAGGCAG
CGGTATCATCAACAGGCTTACCCGTCTTACTGTCCCTAGTGCTTGGATTCTCACCAATAAAAAACGCCCG
GCGGCAACCGAGCGTTCTGAACAAATCCAGATGGAGTTCTGAGGTCATTACTGGATCTATCAACAGGAGT
CCAAGCGAGCTCTCGAACCCCAGAGTCCCGCTCAGAAGAACTCGTCAAGAAGGCGATAGAAGGCGATGCG
CTGCGAATCGGGAGCGGCGATACCGTAAAGCACGAGGAAGCGGTCAGCCCATTCGCCGCCAAGCTCTTCA
GCAATATCACGGGTAGCCAACGCTATGTCCTGATAGCGGTCCGCCACACCCAGCCGGCCACAGTCGATGA
ATCCAGAAAAGCGGCCATTTTCCACCATGATATTCGGCAAGCAGGCATCGCCATGGGTCACGACGAGATC
CTCGCCGTCGGGCATGCGCGCCTTGAGCCTGGCGAACAGTTCGGCTGGCGCGAGCCCCTGATGCTCTTCG
TCCAGATCATCCTGATCGACAAGACCGGCTTCCATCCGAGTACGTGCTCGCTCGATGCGATGTTTCGCTT
GGTGGTCGAATGGGCAGGTAGCCGGATCAAGCGTATGCAGCCGCCGCATTGCATCAGCCATGATGGATAC
TTTCTCGGCAGGAGCAAGGTGAGATGACAGGAGATCCTGCCCCGGCACTTCGCCCAATAGCAGCCAGTCC
CTTCCCGCTTCAGTGACAACGTCGAGCACAGCTGCGCAAGGAACGCCCGTCGTGGCCAGCCACGATAGCC
GCGCTGCCTCGTCCTGCAGTTCATTCAGGGCACCGGACAGGTCGGTCTTGACAAAAAGAACCGGGCGCCC
CTGCGCTGACAGCCGGAACACGGCGGCATCAGAGCAGCCGATTGTCTGTTGTGCCCAGTCATAGCCGAAT
AGCCTCTCCACCCAAGCGGCCGGAGAACCTGCGTGCAATCCATCTTGTTCAATCATGCGAAACGATCCTC
ATCCTGTCTCTTGATCAGATCTTGATCCCCTGCGCCATCAGATCCTTGGCGGCAAGAAAGCCATCCAGTT
TACTTTGCAGGGCTTCCCAACCTTACCAGAGGGCGCCCCAGCTGGCAATTCCGACGTCTAAGAAACCATT
ATTATCATGACATTAACCTATAAAAATAGGCGTATCACGAGGCCCTT
