>Addgene plasmid #49708 | pVRb12_up807 | addgene partial sequence | sequence record 77048 | psc101-For 5'-GATCAGATCATGATCCCCTGCGCCATCAGATCC-3'
GCGGCAAGAAAGCCATCCAGTTTACTTTGCAGGGCTTCCCAACCTTACCAGAGGGCGCCCCAGCTGGCAA
TTCCGACGTCTAAGAAACCATTATTATCATGACATTAACCTATAAAAATAGGCGTATCACGAGGCCCTTC
AGTACAAAATTTTTTAGATGCGTTGCGGGAATCTCCCCGGCCGATGGGCCGTTTCCCAGGTCGAGTGGCC
TGAATCGGAGGATCCTGTCAATTTCCGCGATAGAGGAGGTAAAGATGAGCAAAGGAGAAGAACTTTTCAC
TGGAGTTGTCCCAATTCTTGTTGAATTAGATGGTGATGTTAATGGGCACAAATTTTCTGTCCGTGGAGAG
GGTGAAGGTGATGCTACAAACGGAAAACTCACCCTTAAATTTATTTGCACTACTGGAAAACTACCTGTTC
CGTGGCCAACACTTGTCACTACTCTGACCTATGGTGTTCAATGCTTTTCCCGTTATCCGGATCACATGAA
ACGGCATGACTTTTTCAAGAGTGCCATGCCCGAAGGTTATGTACAGGAACGCACTATATCTTTCAAAGAT
GACGGGACCTACAAGACGCGTGCTGAAGTCAAGTTTGAAGGTGATACCCTTGTTAATCGTATCGAGTTAA
AGGGTATTGATTTTAAAGAAGATGGAAACATTCTTGGACACAAACTCGAGTACAACTTTAACTCACACAA
TGTATACATCACGGCAGACAAACAAAAGAATGGAATCAAAGCTAACTTCAAAATTCGCCACAACGTTGAA
GATGGTTCCGTTCAACTAGCAGACCATTATCAACAAAATACTCCAATTGGCGATGGCCCTGTCCTTTTAC
CAGACAACCATTACCTGTCGACACAATCTGTCCTTTCGAAAGATCCCAACGAAAAGCGTGACCACATGGT
CCTTCTTGAGTTTGTAACTGCTGCTGGGATT
